Addgene plasmid #123853: MTK5_009
Purpose: Encodes ConR6 as a Type 5 part to be used in the MTK system
Depositing lab: Hana El-Samad. Depositing organization: University of California, San Francisco (UCSF). Publication: A Toolkit for Rapid Modular Construction of Biological Circuits in Mammalian Cells. Fonseca JP, Bonny AR, Kumar GR, Ng AH, Town J, Wu QC, Aslankoohi E, Chen SY, Dods G, Harrigan P, Osimiri LC, Kistler AL, El-Samad H. ACS Synth Biol. 2019 Nov 15;8(11):2593-2606. doi: 10.1021/acssynbio.9b00322. Epub 2019 Nov 5. PubMed 31686495.
Backbone
  Vector backbone: MTK0_027
  Vector type: Mammalian Expression
Growth in bacteria
  Bacterial resistance: Chloramphenicol, 25 μg/mL
  Growth temperature: 37°C
  Growth strain: DH5alpha
  Copy number: Unknown
Gene/Insert
  Gene/Insert name: Connector R6
  Species: Synthetic
  Cloning method: Restriction Enzyme; 5′ cloning site BsmBI (destroyed during cloning); 3′ cloning site BsmBI (destroyed during cloning)
Terms and licenses: Academic/Nonprofit Terms; Industry Terms: Not Available to Industry
Depositor comments: Type 5 parts are 3' assembly connectors in the MTK. Please visit https://www.biorxiv.org/content/10.1101/506188v2 for BioRxiv preprint
How to cite: MTK5_009 was a gift from Hana El-Samad (Addgene plasmid # 123853 ; http://n2t.net/addgene:123853 ; RRID:Addgene_123853)
