[The description below was written by a language model from this plasmid's Addgene catalogue record and pLannotate feature annotations shown in this document.]
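Description:
MTK5_009 is a small part plasmid (about 1.8 kb) from the Mammalian Toolkit (MTK), a modular hierarchical cloning system for building genetic circuits for mammalian cells. It is built on the MTK0_027 part-entry backbone and, although catalogued under mammalian expression, it carries no mammalian promoter, coding sequence or selectable marker of its own. It serves as a bacterial storage vector for a single toolkit part. The annotated features are all backbone elements: a high-copy ColE1/pUC-type origin of replication for propagation in E. coli, and a chloramphenicol acetyltransferase (cat) gene driven by its native promoter and followed by the phage lambda t0 terminator, which provides chloramphenicol selection.

The payload is Connector R6 (ConR6), a synthetic sequence classified as a Type 5 part, which in the MTK scheme is a 3' assembly connector. It was inserted into the backbone through BsmBI sites that were destroyed during cloning. The connector itself is not picked up by the automated feature annotation, so the record gives no detail on its internal composition; it presumably lies in the unannotated region outside the resistance cassette and origin. In toolkits of this type, a 3' connector is placed at the downstream end of a transcription unit during assembly, and together with a matching 5' connector it defines the position and order in which that unit is joined to others in a multi-gene plasmid. MTK5_009 is therefore used as one of several interchangeable building blocks when assembling transcription units destined for larger multi-unit constructs for mammalian cells.
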