Features (pLannotate 1.2.2; 4 found; start..end, strand, type, name):
    200..234     -  terminator     lambda t0 terminator: minimal transcription terminator from phage lambda (Scholtissek and Grosse, 1987)
    308..964     -  CDS            cat: CAT_ECOLX - Experimental evidence at protein level: Swiss-Prot protein existence level 1. This enzyme is an effector of chloramphenicol resistance in bacteria. From Escherichia coli. This protein is used as a marker in many commonly used cloning vectors, such as pACYC184.
    965..1062    -  promoter       cat promoter: promoter of the E. coli cat gene encoding chloramphenicol acetyltransferase
   1146..1734    +  rep_origin     ori: high-copy-number ColE1/pMB1/pBR322/pUC origin of replication
>Addgene plasmid #123853 | MTK5_009 | addgene full sequence | sequence record 249800 | Addgene NGS Result
TCGGTCTCAGCTGCCCTTGAGACGACGGGCTGAATCACAAGCATCCAAAGCTCGTCGAATAGTTGGCGAG
AGTAAGGAATGCCACCCGCGATCAGAACAGATGCCGAAGATGGCACTCACGTCACTGGCATGTCCTAAAG
CTGCCGAGATTTGCGAACAGCGATCCCACTAGTGCACTGCAGTACATGAGACCAGACCAATAAAAAACGC
CCGGCGGCAACCGAGCGTTCTGAACAAATCCAGATGGAGTTCTGAGGTCATTACTGGATCTATCAACAGG
AGTCCAAGCGAGCTCGATATCAAATTACGCCCCGCCCTGCCACTCATCGCAGTACTGTTGTAATTCATTA
AGCATTCTGCCGACATGGAAGCCATCACAAACGGCATGATGAACCTGAATCGCCAGCGGCATCAGCACCT
TGTCGCCTTGCGTATAATATTTGCCCATGGTGAAAACGGGGGCGAAGAAGTTGTCCATATTGGCCACGTT
TAAATCAAAACTGGTGAAACTCACCCAGGGATTGGCTGAAACGAAAAACATATTCTCAATAAACCCTTTA
GGGAAATAGGCCAGGTTTTCACCGTAACACGCCACATCTTGCGAATATATGTGTAGAAACTGCCGGAAAT
CGTCGTGGTATTCACTCCAGAGCGATGAAAACGTTTCAGTTTGCTCATGGAAAACGGTGTAACAAGGGTG
AACACTATCCCATATCACCAGCTCACCGTCTTTCATTGCCATACGAAATTCCGGATGAGCATTCATCAGG
CGGGCAAGAATGTGAATAAAGGCCGGATAAAACTTGTGCTTATTTTTCTTTACGGTCTTTAAAAAGGCCG
TAATATCCAGCTGAACGGTCTGGTTATAGGTACATTGAGCAACTGACTGAAATGCCTCAAAATGTTCTTT
ACGATGCCATTGGGATATATCAACGGTGGTATATCCAGTGATTTTTTTCTCCATTTTAGCTTCCTTAGCT
CCTGAAAATCTCGATAACTCAAAAAATACGCCCGGTAGTGATCTTATTTCATTATGGTGAAAGTTGGAAC
CTCTTACGTGCCCGATCAATCATGACCAAAATCCCTTAACGTGAGTTTTCGTTCCACTGAGCGTCAGACC
CCGTAGAAAAGATCAAAGGATCTTCTTGAGATCCTTTTTTTCTGCGCGTAATCTGCTGCTTGCAAACAAA
AAAACCACCGCTACCAGCGGTGGTTTGTTTGCCGGATCAAGAGCTACCAACTCTTTTTCCGAAGGTAACT
GGCTTCAGCAGAGCGCAGATACCAAATACTGTTCTTCTAGTGTAGCCGTAGTTAGGCCACCACTTCAAGA
ACTCTGTAGCACCGCCTACATACCTCGCTCTGCTAATCCTGTTACCAGTGGCTGCTGCCAGTGGCGATAA
GTCGTGTCTTACCGGGTTGGACTCAAGACGATAGTTACCGGATAAGGCGCAGCGGTCGGGCTGAACGGGG
GGTTCGTGCACACAGCCCAGCTTGGAGCGAACGACCTACACCGAACTGAGATACCTACAGCGTGAGCTAT
GAGAAAGCGCCACGCTTCCCGAAGGGAGAAAGGCGGACAGGTATCCGGTAAGCGGCAGGGTCGGAACAGG
AGAGCGCACGAGGGAGCTTCCAGGGGGAAACGCCTGGTATCTTTATAGTCCTGTCGGGTTTCGCCACCTC
TGACTTGAGCGTCGATTTTTGTGATGCTCGTCAGGGGGGCGGAGCCTATGGAAAAACGCCAGCAACGCGG
CCTTTTTACGGTTCCTGGCCTTTTGCTGGCCTTTTGCTCACATGTTCTTTCCTGCGTTATCCCCTGATTC
TGTGGATAACCGTAG
